>Addgene plasmid #142963 | TFORF2597 | addgene full sequence | sequence record 397315 | Addgene NGS Result
TTAATGTAGTCTTATGCAATACTCTTGTAGTCTTGCAACATGGTAACGATGAGTTAGCAACATGCCTTAC
AAGGAGAGAAAAAGCACCGTGCATGCCGATTGGTGGAAGTAAGGTGGTACGATCGTGCCTTATTAGGAAG
GCAACAGACGGGTCTGACATGGATTGGACGAACCACTGAATTGCCGCATTGCAGAGATATTGTATTTAAG
TGCCTAGCTCGATACATAAACGGGTCTCTCTGGTTAGACCAGATCTGAGCCTGGGAGCTCTCTGGCTAAC
TAGGGAACCCACTGCTTAAGCCTCAATAAAGCTTGCCTTGAGTGCTTCAAGTAGTGTGTGCCCGTCTGTT
GTGTGACTCTGGTAACTAGAGATCCCTCAGACCCTTTTAGTCAGTGTGGAAAATCTCTAGCAGTGGCGCC
CGAACAGGGACTTGAAAGCGAAAGGGAAACCAGAGGAGCTCTCTCGACGCAGGACTCGGCTTGCTGAAGC
GCGCACGGCAAGAGGCGAGGGGCGGCGACTGGTGAGTACGCCAAAAATTTTGACTAGCGGAGGCTAGAAG
GAGAGAGATGGGTGCGAGAGCGTCAGTATTAAGCGGGGGAGAATTAGATCGCGATGGGAAAAAATTCGGT
TAAGGCCAGGGGGAAAGAAAAAATATAAATTAAAACATATAGTATGGGCAAGCAGGGAGCTAGAACGATT
CGCAGTTAATCCTGGCCTGTTAGAAACATCAGAAGGCTGTAGACAAATACTGGGACAGCTACAACCATCC
CTTCAGACAGGATCAGAAGAACTTAGATCATTATATAATACAGTAGCAACCCTCTATTGTGTGCATCAAA
GGATAGAGATAAAAGACACCAAGGAAGCTTTAGACAAGATAGAGGAAGAGCAAAACAAAAGTAAGACCAC
CGCACAGCAAGCGGCCGCTGATCTTCAGACCTGGAGGAGGAGATATGAGGGACAATTGGAGAAGTGAATT
ATATAAATATAAAGTAGTAAAAATTGAACCATTAGGAGTAGCACCCACCAAGGCAAAGAGAAGAGTGGTG
CAGAGAGAAAAAAGAGCAGTGGGAATAGGAGCTTTGTTCCTTGGGTTCTTGGGAGCAGCAGGAAGCACTA
TGGGCGCAGCGTCAATGACGCTGACGGTACAGGCCAGACAATTATTGTCTGGTATAGTGCAGCAGCAGAA
CAATTTGCTGAGGGCTATTGAGGCGCAACAGCATCTGTTGCAACTCACAGTCTGGGGCATCAAGCAGCTC
CAGGCAAGAATCCTGGCTGTGGAAAGATACCTAAAGGATCAACAGCTCCTGGGGATTTGGGGTTGCTCTG
GAAAACTCATTTGCACCACTGCTGTGCCTTGGAATGCTAGTTGGAGTAATAAATCTCTGGAACAGATTTG
GAATCACACGACCTGGATGGAGTGGGACAGAGAAATTAACAATTACACAAGCTTAATACACTCCTTAATT
GAAGAATCGCAAAACCAGCAAGAAAAGAATGAACAAGAATTATTGGAATTAGATAAATGGGCAAGTTTGT
GGAATTGGTTTAACATAACAAATTGGCTGTGGTATATAAAATTATTCATAATGATAGTAGGAGGCTTGGT
AGGTTTAAGAATAGTTTTTGCTGTACTTTCTATAGTGAATAGAGTTAGGCAGGGATATTCACCATTATCG
TTTCAGACCCACCTCCCAACCCCGAGGGGACCCATGCATTGCATCTCAATTAGTCAGCAACCAGGTGTGG
AAAGTCCCCAGGCTCCCCAGCAGGCAGAAGTATGCAAAGCATGCGTCTCAATTAGTCAGCAACCATAGTC
CCGCCCCTAACTCCGCCCATCCCGCCCCTAACTCCGCCCAGTTCCGCCCATTCTCCGCCCCATGGCTGAC
TAATTTTTTTTATTTATGCAGAGGCCGAGGCCGCCTCGGCCTCTGAGCTATTCCAGAAGTAGTGAGGAGG
CTTTTTTGGAGGCCTAGGCTTTTGCAAAAAGCTTTCTAGAGGTACCACCGGAGCTTACCATGACCGAGTA
CAAGCCCACGGTGCGCCTCGCCACCCGCGACGACGTCCCCAGGGCCGTACGCACCCTCGCCGCCGCGTTC
GCCGACTACCCCGCCACGCGCCACACCGTCGATCCGGACCGCCACATCGAGCGGGTCACCGAGCTGCAAG
AACTCTTCCTCACGCGCGTCGGGCTCGACATCGGCAAGGTGTGGGTCGCGGACGACGGCGCCGCCGTGGC
GGTCTGGACCACGCCGGAGAGCGTCGAAGCGGGGGCGGTGTTCGCCGAGATCGGCCCGCGCATGGCCGAG
TTGAGCGGTTCCCGGCTGGCCGCGCAGCAACAGATGGAAGGCCTCCTGGCGCCGCACCGGCCCAAGGAGC
CCGCGTGGTTCCTGGCCACCGTCGGCGTCTCGCCCGACCACCAGGGCAAGGGTCTGGGCAGCGCCGTCGT
GCTCCCCGGAGTGGAGGCGGCCGAGCGCGCCGGGGTGCCCGCCTTCCTGGAGACCTCCGCGCCCCGCAAC
CTCCCCTTCTACGAGCGGCTCGGCTTCACCGTCACCGCCGACGTCGAGGTGCCCGAAGGACCGCGCACCT
GGTGCATGACCCGCAAGCCCGGTGCCAGTTAACGAATTCTAGATCTTGAGACAAATGGCAGTATTCATCC
ACAATTTTAAAAGAAAAGGGGGGATTGGGGGGTACAGTGCAGGGGAAAGAATAGTAGACATAATAGCAAC
AGACATACAAACTAAAGAATTACAAAAACAAATTACAAAAATTCAAAATTTTCGGGTTTATTACAGGGAC
AGCAGAGATCCACTTTGGCGCCGGCTCGAGGCCTGCAGGTGCAAAGATGGATAAAGTTTTAAACAGAGAG
GAATCTTTGCAGCTAATGGACCTTCTAGGTCTTGAAAGGAGTGGGAATTGGCTCCGGTGCCCGTCAGTGG
GCAGAGCGCACATCGCCCACAGTCCCCGAGAAGTTGGGGGGAGGGGTCGGCAATTGAACCGGTGCCTAGA
GAAGGTGGCGCGGGGTAAACTGGGAAAGTGATGTCGTGTACTGGCTCCGCCTTTTTCCCGAGGGTGGGGG
AGAACCGTATATAAGTGCAGTAGTCGCCGTGAACGTTCTTTTTCGCAACGGGTTTGCCGCCAGAACACAG
GTAAGTGCCGTGTGTGGTTCCCGCGGGCCTGGCCTCTTTACGGGTTATGGCCCTTGCGTGCCTTGAATTA
CTTCCACCTGGCTGCAGTACGTGATTCTTGATCCCGAGCTTCGGGTTGGAAGTGGGTGGGAGAGTTCGAG
GCCTTGCGCTTAAGGAGCCCCTTCGCCTCGTGCTTGAGTTGAGGCCTGGCCTGGGCGCTGGGGCCGCCGC
GTGCGAATCTGGTGGCACCTTCGCGCCTGTCTCGCTGCTTTCGATAAGTCTCTAGCCATTTAAAATTTTT
GATGACCTGCTGCGACGCTTTTTTTCTGGCAAGATAGTCTTGTAAATGCGGGCCAAGATCTGCACACTGG
TATTTCGGTTTTTGGGGCCGCGGGCGGCGACGGGGCCCGTGCGTCCCAGCGCACATGTTCGGCGAGGCGG
GGCCTGCGAGCGCGGCCACCGAGAATCGGACGGGGGTAGTCTCAAGCTGGCCGGCCTGCTCTGGTGCCTG
GCCTCGCGCCGCCGTGTATCGCCCCGCCCTGGGCGGCAAGGCTGGCCCGGTCGGCACCAGTTGCGTGAGC
GGAAAGATGGCCGCTTCCCGGCCCTGCTGCAGGGAGCTCAAAATGGAGGACGCGGCGCTCGGGAGAGCGG
GCGGGTGAGTCACCCACACAAAGGAAAAGGGCCTTTCCGTCCTCAGCCGTCGCTTCATGTGACTCCACGG
AGTACCGGGCGCCGTCCAGGCACCTCGATTAGTTCTCGAGCTTTTGGAGTACGTCGTCTTTAGGTTGGGG
GGAGGGGTTTTATGCGATGGAGTTTCCCCACACTGAGTGGGTGGAGACTGAAGTTAGGCCAGCTTGGCAC
TTGATGTAATTCTCCTTGGAATTTGCCCTTTTTGAGTTTGGATCTTGGTTCATTCTCAAGCCTCAGACAG
TGGTTCAAAGTTTTTTTCTTCCATTTCAGGTGTCGTGAGGCTAGCACCGCCACCATGAATGAGGGGGCCC
CAGGAGACAGTGACTTAGAGACTGAGGCAAGAGTGCCGTGGTCAATCATGGGTCATTGTCTTCGAACTGG
ACAGGCCAGAATGTCTGCCACACCCACACCTGCAGGTGAAGGAGCCAGAAGGGATGAACTTTTTGGGATT
CTCCAAATACTCCATCAGTGTATCCTGTCTTCAGGTGATGCTTTTGTTCTTACTGGCGTCTGTTGTTCCT
GGAGGCAGAATGGCAAGCCACCATATTCACAAAAGGAAGATAAGGAAGTACAAACTGGATACATGAATGC
TCAAATTGAAATTATTCCATGCAAGATCTGTGGAGACAAATCATCAGGAATCCATTATGGTGTCATTACA
TGTGAAGGCTGCAAGGGCTTTTTCAGGAGAAGTCAGCAAAGCAATGCCACCTACTCCTGTCCTCGTCAGA
AGAACTGTTTGATTGATCGAACCAGTAGAAACCGCTGCCAACACTGTCGATTACAGAAATGCCTTGCCGT
AGGGATGTCTCGAGATGCTGTAAAATTTGGCCGAATGTCAAAAAAGCAGAGAGACAGCTTGTATGCAGAA
GTACAGAAACACCGGATGCAGCAGCAGCAGCGCGACCACCAGCAGCAGCCTGGAGAGGCTGAGCCGCTGA
CGCCCACCTACAACATCTCGGCCAACGGGCTGACGGAACTTCACGACGACCTCAGTAACTACATTGACGG
GCACACCCCTGAGGGGAGTAAGGCAGACTCCGCCGTCAGCAGCTTCTACCTGGACATACAGCCTTCCCCA
GACCAGTCAGGTCTTGATATCAATGGAATCAAACCAGAACCAATATGTGACTACACACCAGCATCAGGCT
TCTTTCCCTACTGTTCGTTCACCAACGGCGAGACTTCCCCAACTGTGTCCATGGCAGAATTAGAACACCT
TGCACAGAATATATCTAAATCGCATCTGGAAACCTGCCAATACTTGAGAGAAGAGCTCCAGCAGATAACG
TGGCAGACCTTTTTACAGGAAGAAATTGAGAACTATCAAAACAAGCAGCGGGAGGTGATGTGGCAATTGT
GTGCCATCAAAATTACAGAAGCTATACAGTATGTGGTGGAGTTTGCCAAACGCATTGATGGATTTATGGA
ACTGTGTCAAAATGATCAAATTGTGCTTCTAAAAGCAGGTTCTCTAGAGGTGGTGTTTATCAGAATGTGC
CGTGCCTTTGACTCTCAGAACAACACCGTGTACTTTGATGGGAAGTATGCCAGCCCCGACGTCTTCAAAT
CCTTAGGTTGTGAAGACTTTATTAGCTTTGTGTTTGAATTTGGAAAGAGTTTATGTTCTATGCACCTGAC
TGAAGATGAAATTGCATTATTTTCTGCATTTGTACTGATGTCAGCAGATCGCTCATGGCTGCAAGAAAAG
GTAAAAATTGAAAAACTGCAACAGAAAATTCAGCTAGCTCTTCAACACGTCCTACAGAAGAATCACCGAG
AAGATGGAATACTAACAAAGTTAATATGCAAGGTGTCTACCTTAAGAGCCTTATGTGGACGACATACAGA
AAAGCTAATGGCATTTAAAGCAATATACCCAGACATTGTGCGACTTCATTTTCCTCCATTATACAAGGAG
TTGTTCACTTCAGAATTTGAGCCAGCAATGCAAATTGATGGGTAGTAATGAACTAGTCCGTAACTTGAAA
GTATTTCGATTTCTTGGCTTTATATATCTTGTGGAAAGGACGATATGGTGAAGATTCATGCTAGGGTACG
CGTTAAGTCGACAATCAACCTCTGGATTACAAAATTTGTGAAAGATTGACTGGTATTCTTAACTATGTTG
CTCCTTTTACGCTATGTGGATACGCTGCTTTAATGCCTTTGTATCATGCTATTGCTTCCCGTATGGCTTT
CATTTTCTCCTCCTTGTATAAATCCTGGTTGCTGTCTCTTTATGAGGAGTTGTGGCCCGTTGTCAGGCAA
CGTGGCGTGGTGTGCACTGTGTTTGCTGACGCAACCCCCACTGGTTGGGGCATTGCCACCACCTGTCAGC
TCCTTTCCGGGACTTTCGCTTTCCCCCTCCCTATTGCCACGGCGGAACTCATCGCCGCCTGCCTTGCCCG
CTGCTGGACAGGGGCTCGGCTGTTGGGCACTGACAATTCCGTGGTGTTGTCGGGGAAATCATCGTCCTTT
CCTTGGCTGCTCGCCTGTGTTGCCACCTGGATTCTGCGCGGGACGTCCTTCTGCTACGTCCCTTCGGCCC
TCAATCCAGCGGACCTTCCTTCCCGCGGCCTGCTGCCGGCTCTGCGGCCTCTTCCGCGTCTTCGCCTTCG
CCCTCAGACGAGTCGGATCTCCCTTTGGGCCGCCTCCCCGCGTCGACTTTAAGACCAATGACTTACAAGG
CAGCTGTAGATCTTAGCCACTTTTTAAAAGAAAAGGGGGGACTGGAAGGGCTAATTCACTCCCAACGAAG
ACAAGATCTGCTTTTTGCTTGTACTGGGTCTCTCTGGTTAGACCAGATCTGAGCCTGGGAGCTCTCTGGC
TAACTAGGGAACCCACTGCTTAAGCCTCAATAAAGCTTGCCTTGAGTGCTTCAAGTAGTGTGTGCCCGTC
TGTTGTGTGACTCTGGTAACTAGAGATCCCTCAGACCCTTTTAGTCAGTGTGGAAAATCTCTAGCAGTAC
GTATAGTAGTTCATGTCATCTTATTATTCAGTATTTATAACTTGCAAAGAAATGAATATCAGAGAGTGAG
AGGAACTTGTTTATTGCAGCTTATAATGGTTACAAATAAAGCAATAGCATCACAAATTTCACAAATAAAG
CATTTTTTTCACTGCATTCTAGTTGTGGTTTGTCCAAACTCATCAATGTATCTTATCATGTCTGGCTCTA
GCTATCCCGCCCCTAACTCCGCCCATCCCGCCCCTAACTCCGCCCAGTTCCGCCCATTCTCCGCCCCATG
GCTGACTAATTTTTTTTATTTATGCAGAGGCCGAGGCCGCCTCGGCCTCTGAGCTATTCCAGAAGTAGTG
AGGAGGCTTTTTTGGAGGCCTAGGGACGTACCCAATTCGCCCTATAGTGAGTCGTATTACGCGCGCTCAC
TGGCCGTCGTTTTACAACGTCGTGACTGGGAAAACCCTGGCGTTACCCAACTTAATCGCCTTGCAGCACA
TCCCCCTTTCGCCAGCTGGCGTAATAGCGAAGAGGCCCGCACCGATCGCCCTTCCCAACAGTTGCGCAGC
CTGAATGGCGAATGGG
[124 nt withheld, positions 7367-7490]
C
[91 nt withheld, positions 7492-7582]
A
[49 nt withheld, positions 7584-7632]
CCTTTGACGTTGGAGTCCACGTTCTTT
[37 nt withheld, positions 7660-7696]
ACCCTATCTCGGTCTATTCTTTTGATTTATAAGGGATTTTGCCGATTTCGGCCTATTGGTTAAAAAATGA
GCTGATTTAACAAAAATTTAACGCGAATTTTAACAAAATATTAACGCTTACAATTTAGGTGGCACTTTTC
GGGGAAATGTGCGCGGAACCCCTATTTGTTTATTTTTCTAAATACATTCAAATATGTATCCGCTCATGAG
ACAATAACCCTGATAAATGCTTCAATAATATTGAAAAAGGAAGAGTATGAGTATTCAACATTTCCGTGTC
GCCCTTATTCCCTTTTTTGCGGCATTTTGCCTTCCTGTTTTTGCTCACCCAGAAACGCTGGTGAAAGTAA
AAGATGCTGAAGATCAGTTGGGTGCACGAGTGGGTTACATCGAACTGGATCTCAACAGCGGTAAGATCCT
TGAGAGTTTTCGCCCCGAAGAACGTTTTCCAATGATGAGCACTTTTAAAGTTCTGCTATGTGGCGCGGTA
TTATCCCGTATTGACGCCGGGCAAGAGCAACTCGGTCGCCGCATACACTATTCTCAGAATGACTTGGTTG
AGTACTCACCAGTCACAGAAAAGCATCTTACGGATGGCATGACAGTAAGAGAATTATGCAGTGCTGCCAT
AACCATGAGTGATAACACTGCGGCCAACTTACTTCTGACAACGATCGGAGGACCGAAGGAGCTAACCGCT
TTTTTGCACAACATGGGGGATCATGTAACTCGCCTTGATCGTTGGGAACCGGAGCTGAATGAAGCCATAC
CAAACGACGAGCGTGACACCACGATGCCTGTAGCAATGGCAACAACGTTGCGCAAACTATTAACTGGCGA
ACTACTTACTCTAGCTTCCCGGCAACAATTAATAGACTGGATGGAGGCGGATAAAGTTGCAGGACCACTT
CTGCGCTCGGCCCTTCCGGCTGGCTGGTTTATTGCTGATAAATCTGGAGCCGGTGAGCGTGGGTCTCGCG
GTATCATTGCAGCACTGGGGCCAGATGGTAAGCCCTCCCGTATCGTAGTTATCTACACGACGGGGAGTCA
GGCAACTATGGATGAACGAAATAGACAGATCGCTGAGATAGGTGCCTCACTGATTAAGCATTGGTAACTG
TCAGACCAAGTTTACTCATATATACTTTAGATTGATTTAAAACTTCATTTTTAATTTAAAAGGATCTAGG
TGAAGATCCTTTTTGATAATCTCATGACCAAAATCCCTTAACGTGAGTTTTCGTTCCACTGAGCGTCAGA
CCCCGTAGAAAAGATCAAAGGATCTTCTTGAGATCCTTTTTTTCTGCGCGTAATCTGCTGCTTGCAAACA
AAAAAACCACCGCTACCAGCGGTGGTTTGTTTGCCGGATCAAGAGCTACCAACTCTTTTTCCGAAGGTAA
CTGGCTTCAGCAGAGCGCAGATACCAAATACTGTTCTTCTAGTGTAGCCGTAGTTAGGCCACCACTTCAA
GAACTCTGTAGCACCGCCTACATACCTCGCTCTGCTAATCCTGTTACCAGTGGCTGCTGCCAGTGGCGAT
AAGTCGTGTCTTACCGGGTTGGACTCAAGACGATAGTTACCGGATAAGGCGCAGCGGTCGGGCTGAACGG
GGGGTTCGTGCACACAGCCCAGCTTGGAGCGAACGACCTACACCGAACTGAGATACCTACAGCGTGAGCT
ATGAGAAAGCGCCACGCTTCCCGAAGGGAGAAAGGCGGACAGGTATCCGGTAAGCGGCAGGGTCGGAACA
GGAGAGCGCACGAGGGAGCTTCCAGGGGGAAACGCCTGGTATCTTTATAGTCCTGTCGGGTTTCGCCACC
TCTGACTTGAGCGTCGATTTTTGTGATGCTCGTCAGGGGGGCGGAGCCTATGGAAAAACGCCAGCAACGC
GGCCTTTTTACGGTTCCTGGCCTTTTGCTGGCCTTTTGCTCACATGTTCTTTCCTGCGTTATCCCCTGAT
TCTGTGGATAACCGTATTACCGCCTTTGAGTGAGCTGATACCGCTCGCCGCAGCCGAACGACCGAGCGCA
GCGAGTCAGTGAGCGAGGAAGCGGAAGAGCGCCCAATACGCAAACCGCCTCTCCCCGCGCGTTGGCCGAT
TCATTAATGCAGCTGGCACGACAGGTTTCCCGACTGGAAAGCGGGCAGTGAGCGCAACGCAATTAATGTG
AGTTAGCTCACTCATTAGGCACCCCAGGCTTTACACTTTATGCTTCCGGCTCGTATGTTGTGTGGAATTG
TGAGCGGATAACAATTTCACACAGGAAACAGCTATGACCATGATTACGCCAAGCGCGCAATTAACCCTCA
CTAAAGGGAACAAAAGCTGGAGCTGCAAGC
Features (pLannotate 1.2.2; 32 found; start..end, strand, type, name):
      5..231     +  promoter       RSV promoter: Rous sarcoma virus enhancer/promoter
    232..412     +  LTR            5' LTR (truncated): truncated 5' long terminal repeat (LTR) from HIV-1
    459..584     +  misc_feature   HIV-1 Ψ: packaging signal of human immunodeficiency virus type 1
    568..931     +  CDS            HIV-1 gag (fragment): gag protein from human immunodeficiency virus 1; gag
   1077..1310    +  misc_feature   RRE: The Rev response element (RRE) of HIV-1 allows for Rev-dependent mRNA export from the nucleus to the cytoplasm.
   1687..1713    +  CDS            Rev (fragment): human immunodeficiency virus 1 (HIV-1) Rev protein; rev; enhances nuclear export of unspliced and incompletely spliced viral mRNAs
   1720..1743    +  promoter       SV40 promoter (fragment): SV40 early promoter
   1744..1815    +  promoter       SV40 promoter (fragment): SV40 enhancer and early promoter
   1839..1974    +  rep_origin     SV40 ori: SV40 origin of replication
   2020..2616    +  CDS            PuroR (fragment): puromycin N-acetyltransferase; pac from Streptomyces; confers resistance to puromycin
   2665..2782    +  misc_feature   cPPT/CTS: central polypurine tract and central termination sequence of HIV-1
   2847..2913    +  CDS            small t antigen (fragment): SV40 (simian virus 40) small t antigen
   2920..4098    +  promoter       EF-1α promoter: strong constitutive promoter for human elongation factor EF-1α
   4250..4333    -  CDS            CYC (fragment): CYC_ANAPL - Experimental evidence at protein level: Swiss-Prot protein existence level 1. Electron carrier protein. The oxidized form of the cytochrome c heme group can accept an electron from the heme group of the cytochrome c1 subunit of cytochrome reductase. Cytochrome c then transfers this electron to the cytochrome oxidase complex, the final protein carrier in the mitochondrial electron-transport chain. From Anas platyrhynchos (Mallard) (Anas boschas).
   4403..5782    +  CDS            roraa: RORAA_DANRE - Also known as rora2 From Danio rerio (Zebrafish) (Brachydanio rerio).
   5798..5851    +  promoter       U6 promoter (fragment): RNA polymerase III promoter for human U6 snRNA
   5893..6481    +  misc_feature   WPRE: woodchuck hepatitis virus posttranscriptional regulatory element
   6532..6551    +  misc_feature   cPPT/CTS (fragment): central polypurine tract and central termination sequence of HIV-1
   6553..6786    +  LTR            3' LTR (ΔU3): self-inactivating 3' long terminal repeat (LTR) from HIV-1
   6864..6985    +  polyA_signal   SV40 poly(A) signal: SV40 polyadenylation signal
   7025..7160    +  rep_origin     SV40 ori: SV40 origin of replication
   7181..7199    -  promoter       T7 promoter: promoter for bacteriophage T7 RNA polymerase
   7207..7362    +  CDS            lacZα (fragment): LacZα fragment of β-galactosidase; lacZ fragment
   7367..7795    +  rep_origin     f1 ori (sequence partly withheld): f1 bacteriophage origin of replication; arrow indicates direction of (+) strand synthesis
   7848..7952    +  promoter       AmpR promoter: bla
   7953..8813    +  CDS            AmpR: β-lactamase; bla; confers resistance to ampicillin, carbenicillin, and related antibiotics
   8984..9572    +  rep_origin     ori: high-copy-number ColE1/pMB1/pBR322/pUC origin of replication
   9755..9847    +  CDS            lacI (fragment): lac repressor; lacI; The lac repressor binds to the lac operator to inhibit transcription in E. coli. This inhibition can be relieved by adding lactose or isopropyl-β-D-thiogalactopyranoside (IPTG).
   9860..9881    +  protein_bind   CAP binding site: CAP binding activates transcription in the presence of cAMP. E. coli catabolite activator protein
   9896..9926    +  promoter       lac promoter: promoter for the E. coli lac operon
   9934..9950    +  protein_bind   lac operator: The lac repressor binds to the lac operator to inhibit transcription in E. coli. This inhibition can be relieved by adding lactose or isopropyl-β-D-thiogalactopyranoside (IPTG). lac repressor encoded by lacI
   9995..10013   +  promoter       T3 promoter: promoter for bacteriophage T3 RNA polymerase
