[The description below was written by a language model from this plasmid's Addgene catalogue record and pLannotate feature annotations shown in this document.]
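Description:
TFORF2597 is a third-generation-style, self-inactivating lentiviral expression plasmid built on the pLX_TRC317 backbone and carrying the human transcription factor RORA (RAR-related orphan receptor alpha, NR1F1) as a synthesized open reading frame. It belongs to a barcoded transcription factor ORF collection in which each clone bears a unique 24-bp barcode, so that the factor delivered to a cell can be identified in pooled overexpression screens. In bacteria the plasmid is maintained through a high-copy ColE1/pUC-type origin with ampicillin selection (AmpR); an f1 origin and lac/T7/T3 remnants of the cloning backbone are also present. The depositor notes that the plasmid can recombine.

The viral cassette begins with an RSV promoter fused to a truncated HIV-1 5' LTR, which drives genomic RNA production in packaging cells. It is followed by the Ψ packaging signal with a gag fragment, the RRE for Rev-dependent nuclear export, and a cPPT/CTS element. An SV40 early promoter drives the puromycin resistance gene for selecting transduced mammalian cells. Downstream, the strong constitutive EF-1α promoter drives the RORA ORF. The automated annotation labels this region by homology to zebrafish roraa and covers only part of the stated 1,772-bp insert, but the catalogue entry identifies it as the human gene. Small hits such as the cytochrome c and U6 promoter fragments are probably annotation artefacts. The barcode itself is not annotated in the feature table. A WPRE enhances transcript expression, and the ΔU3 3' LTR renders the integrated provirus self-inactivating. An SV40 poly(A) signal follows the 3' LTR. The construct is used for stable RORA overexpression, for example in directed-differentiation screens.
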