Addgene plasmid #142963: TFORF2597
Purpose: Lentiviral vector for overexpressing transcription factor ORFs with unique 24-bp barcodes. Barcodes facilitate identification of transcription factors in pooled screens.
Depositing lab: Feng Zhang. Depositing organization: Broad Institute. Publication: A transcription factor atlas of directed differentiation. Joung J, Ma S, Tay T, Geiger-Schuller KR, Kirchgatterer PC, Verdine VK, Guo B, Arias-Garcia MA, Allen WE, Singh A, Kuksenko O, Abudayyeh OO, Gootenberg JS, Fu Z, Macrae RK, Buenrostro JD, Regev A, Zhang F. Cell. 2023 Jan 5;186(1):209-229.e26. doi: 10.1016/j.cell.2022.11.026. PubMed 36608654.
Backbone
  Vector backbone: pLX_TRC317
  Backbone manufacturer: Broad Institute Genetic Perturbation Platform
  Backbone size w/o insert (bp): 8264
  Vector type: Mammalian Expression, Lentiviral
  Selectable markers: Puromycin
Growth in bacteria
  Bacterial resistance: Ampicillin, 100 μg/mL
  Growth temperature: 37°C
  Growth strain: NEB Stable
  Copy number: High Copy
Gene/Insert
  Gene/Insert name: RORA
  Species: H. sapiens (human)
  Insert size (bp): 1772
  Entrez Gene: RORA (a.k.a. IDDECA, NR1F1, ROR1, ROR2, ROR3, RORa1, RORalpha, RZR-ALPHA, RZRA)
  Promoter: EF1a
  Cloning method: Unknown
  Sequencing primers: 5′ GGGTGGAGACTGAAGTTAGGCCAG; 3′ CACATAGCGTAAAAGGAGCAACATAG
Terms and licenses: Academic/Nonprofit Terms; Industry Terms: Not Available to Industry
Depositor comments: NM_134260,ENST00000261523 . The transcription factor ORF portion of this plasmid was synthesized by Genewiz. Please test multiple small colonies in case of plasmid recombination. To make this collection available in a timely manner, a portion of this collection was not fully sequenced by Addgene. If an Addgene verified full plasmid sequence is not available, please contact us prior to placing an order to request the full sequence.
How to cite: TFORF2597 was a gift from Feng Zhang (Addgene plasmid # 142963 ; http://n2t.net/addgene:142963 ; RRID:Addgene_142963)
