>Addgene plasmid #142963 | TFORF2597 | depositor partial sequence | sequence record 281027 | Insert
ACCGCCACCATGAATGAGGGGGCCCCAGGAGACAGTGACTTAGAGACTGAGGCAAGAGTGCCGTGGTCAA
TCATGGGTCATTGTCTTCGAACTGGACAGGCCAGAATGTCTGCCACACCCACACCTGCAGGTGAAGGAGC
CAGAAGGGATGAACTTTTTGGGATTCTCCAAATACTCCATCAGTGTATCCTGTCTTCAGGTGATGCTTTT
GTTCTTACTGGCGTCTGTTGTTCCTGGAGGCAGAATGGCAAGCCACCATATTCACAAAAGGAAGATAAGG
AAGTACAAACTGGATACATGAATGCTCAAATTGAAATTATTCCATGCAAGATCTGTGGAGACAAATCATC
AGGAATCCATTATGGTGTCATTACATGTGAAGGCTGCAAGGGCTTTTTCAGGAGAAGTCAGCAAAGCAAT
GCCACCTACTCCTGTCCTCGTCAGAAGAACTGTTTGATTGATCGAACCAGTAGAAACCGCTGCCAACACT
GTCGATTACAGAAATGCCTTGCCGTAGGGATGTCTCGAGATGCTGTAAAATTTGGCCGAATGTCAAAAAA
GCAGAGAGACAGCTTGTATGCAGAAGTACAGAAACACCGGATGCAGCAGCAGCAGCGCGACCACCAGCAG
CAGCCTGGAGAGGCTGAGCCGCTGACGCCCACCTACAACATCTCGGCCAACGGGCTGACGGAACTTCACG
ACGACCTCAGTAACTACATTGACGGGCACACCCCTGAGGGGAGTAAGGCAGACTCCGCCGTCAGCAGCTT
CTACCTGGACATACAGCCTTCCCCAGACCAGTCAGGTCTTGATATCAATGGAATCAAACCAGAACCAATA
TGTGACTACACACCAGCATCAGGCTTCTTTCCCTACTGTTCGTTCACCAACGGCGAGACTTCCCCAACTG
TGTCCATGGCAGAATTAGAACACCTTGCACAGAATATATCTAAATCGCATCTGGAAACCTGCCAATACTT
GAGAGAAGAGCTCCAGCAGATAACGTGGCAGACCTTTTTACAGGAAGAAATTGAGAACTATCAAAACAAG
CAGCGGGAGGTGATGTGGCAATTGTGTGCCATCAAAATTACAGAAGCTATACAGTATGTGGTGGAGTTTG
CCAAACGCATTGATGGATTTATGGAACTGTGTCAAAATGATCAAATTGTGCTTCTAAAAGCAGGTTCTCT
AGAGGTGGTGTTTATCAGAATGTGCCGTGCCTTTGACTCTCAGAACAACACCGTGTACTTTGATGGGAAG
TATGCCAGCCCCGACGTCTTCAAATCCTTAGGTTGTGAAGACTTTATTAGCTTTGTGTTTGAATTTGGAA
AGAGTTTATGTTCTATGCACCTGACTGAAGATGAAATTGCATTATTTTCTGCATTTGTACTGATGTCAGC
AGATCGCTCATGGCTGCAAGAAAAGGTAAAAATTGAAAAACTGCAACAGAAAATTCAGCTAGCTCTTCAA
CACGTCCTACAGAAGAATCACCGAGAAGATGGAATACTAACAAAGTTAATATGCAAGGTGTCTACCTTAA
GAGCCTTATGTGGACGACATACAGAAAAGCTAATGGCATTTAAAGCAATATACCCAGACATTGTGCGACT
TCATTTTCCTCCATTATACAAGGAGTTGTTCACTTCAGAATTTGAGCCAGCAATGCAAATTGATGGGTAG
TAATGAACTAGTCCGTAACTTGAAAGTATTTCGATTTCTTGGCTTTATATATCTTGTGGAAAGGACGATA
TGGTGAAGATTCATGCTAGGGT
