>Addgene plasmid #142963 | TFORF2597 | depositor partial sequence | sequence record 281028 | Barcode
TATGGTGAAGATTCATGCTAGGGT
